Addgene plasmid #148818: pAc5.1B-EGFP-DmCaf40-V186E_AG
Purpose: Insect Expression of DmCaf40-V186E
Depositing lab: Elisa Izaurralde. Depositing organization: Max Planck Institute for Developmental Biology. Publication: Drosophila Bag-of-marbles directly interacts with the CAF40 subunit of the CCR4-NOT complex to elicit repression of mRNA targets. Sgromo A, Raisch T, Backhaus C, Keskeny C, Alva V, Weichenrieder O, Izaurralde E. RNA. 2018 Mar;24(3):381-395. doi: 10.1261/rna.064584.117. Epub 2017 Dec 18. PubMed 29255063.
Backbone
  Vector backbone: Unknown
  Vector type: Insect Expression
Growth in bacteria
  Bacterial resistance: Ampicillin, 100 μg/mL
  Growth temperature: 37°C
  Growth strain: DH5alpha
  Copy number: Low Copy
Gene/Insert
  Gene/Insert name: DmCaf40-V186E
  Species: D. melanogaster (fly)
  Entrez Gene: Rcd-1 (a.k.a. Dmel_CG14213, CAF40, CG14213, Caf40, Dmel\CG14213, Drcd-1)
  Cloning method: Unknown
Terms and licenses: Academic/Nonprofit Terms; Industry Terms: Not Available to Industry
Depositor comments: ORF extracted from NCBI: NM_167675.1. Plasmids from this collection were made available to the research community and donated after the lab closed. Please note that the sequence provided by the depositing laboratory may be theoretical/predicted or based on Sanger sequencing results. There may be discrepancies between sequencing results obtained by Addgene and the depositor sequence. If an Addgene verified sequence is not available, please contact before placing your order to request that our lab fully sequence the plasmid.
How to cite: pAc5.1B-EGFP-DmCaf40-V186E_AG was a gift from Elisa Izaurralde (Addgene plasmid # 148818 ; http://n2t.net/addgene:148818 ; RRID:Addgene_148818)
