[The description below was written by a language model from this plasmid's Addgene catalogue record and pLannotate feature annotations shown in this document.]
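Description:
pAc5.1B-EGFP-DmCaf40-V186E_AG is an insect-cell expression plasmid of about 7 kb that produces a mutant form of the Drosophila melanogaster CAF40 protein (gene Rcd-1/CG14213) fused to EGFP. The catalogue lists the backbone as unknown, although the plasmid name and the annotated parts point to a pAc5.1-type vector. In bacteria it is maintained through a ColE1/pUC-family origin and selected with ampicillin via the β-lactamase gene and its own promoter. The origin is annotated as a high-copy type, whereas the repository entry records the plasmid as low copy. Short fragments annotated as SV40 large T antigen and a tetracycline-resistance gene appear to be nonfunctional backbone remnants.

Expression is driven by the constitutive Drosophila actin 5C (Ac5) promoter, which is followed by the EGFP coding sequence and then, on the same strand, the CAF40 open reading frame, so the layout is consistent with an N-terminally EGFP-tagged fusion. The annotation tool labelled the insert as a fragment of human CNOT9, the conserved orthologue of CAF40, but the record states that the ORF is of fly origin. A V5 epitope tag and an SV40 polyadenylation signal lie just downstream of the insert across the plasmid's numbering origin; the record does not show whether the V5 tag is read in frame with the fusion.

CAF40 is a subunit of the CCR4-NOT deadenylase complex, and the associated study concerns its direct binding by Bag-of-marbles to repress mRNA targets. The V186E substitution is presumably an interaction-testing mutation, although the record does not state its effect. The construct suits transfection of Drosophila cultured cells for localisation, pulldown or repression assays.
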