Features (pLannotate 1.2.2; 10 found; start..end, strand, type, name):
     23..64      +  CDS            V5 tag: epitope tag from simian virus 5
    164..298     -  polyA_signal   SV40 poly(A) signal: SV40 polyadenylation signal
    321..405     -  CDS            large T antigen (fragment): large T antigen from SV40 (simian virus 40)
    406..876     +  CDS            TcR (fragment): tetracycline efflux protein; tet; confers resistance to tetracycline
    920..1508    -  rep_origin     ori: high-copy-number ColE1/pMB1/pBR322/pUC origin of replication
   1679..2539    -  CDS            AmpR: β-lactamase; bla; confers resistance to ampicillin, carbenicillin, and related antibiotics
   2540..2644    -  promoter       AmpR promoter: bla
   2794..5306    +  promoter       Ac5 promoter: Drosophila melanogaster actin 5C promoter
   5326..6042    +  CDS            EGFP: EGFP is a basic (constitutively fluorescent) green fluorescent protein published in 1996, derived from Aequorea victoria. It is reported to be a rapidly-maturing weak dimer with moderate acid sensitivity.
   6130..6960    +  CDS            CNOT9 (fragment): CNOT9_HUMAN - Also known as RCD1, RQCD1. Experimental evidence at protein level: Swiss-Prot protein existence level 1. Component of the CCR4-NOT complex which is one of the major cellular mRNA deadenylases and is linked to various cellular processes including bulk mRNA degradation, miRNA-mediated repression, translational repression during translational initiation and general transcription regulation. Additional complex functions may be a consequence of its influence on mRNA expression. Involved in down- regulation of MYB- and JUN-dependent transcription. May play a role in cell differentiatio
>Addgene plasmid #148818 | pAc5.1B-EGFP-DmCaf40-V186E_AG | depositor full sequence | sequence record 291266 | Full Sequence
TCTAGAGGGCCCGCGGTTCGAAGGTAAGCCTATCCCTAACCCTCTCCTCGGTCTCGATTCTACGCGTACC
GGTCATCATCACCATCACCATTGAGTTTAAACCCGCTGATCAGCCTCGACTGTGCCTTCTAAGGCCTGAG
CTCGCTGATCAGCCTCGATCGAGGATCCAGACATGATAAGATACATTGATGAGTTTGGACAAACCACAAC
TAGAATGCAGTGAAAAAAATGCTTTATTTGTGAAATTTGTGATGCTATTGCTTTATTTGTAACCATTATA
AGCTGCAATAAACAAGTTAACAACAACAATTGCATTCATTTTATGTTTCAGGTTCAGGGGGAGGTGTGGG
AGGTTTTTTAAAGCAAGTAAAACCTCTACAAATGTGGTATGGCTGATTATGATCAGTCGACCGATGCCCT
TGAGAGCCTTCAACCCAGTCAGCTCCTTCCGGTGGGCGCGGGGCATGACTATCGTCGCCGCACTTATGAC
TGTCTTCTTTATCATGCAACTCGTAGGACAGGTGCCGGCAGCGCTCTGGGTCATTTTCGGCGAGGACCGC
TTTCGCTGGAGCGCGACGATGATCGGCCTGTCGCTTGCGGTATTCGGAATCTTGCACGCCCTCGCTCAAG
CCTTCGTCACTGGTCCCGCCACCAAACGTTTCGGCGAGAAGCAGGCCATTATCGCCGGCATGGCGGCCGA
CGCGCTGGGCTACGTCTTGCTGGCGTTCGCGACGCGAGGCTGGATGGCCTTCCCCATTATGATTCTTCTC
GCTTCCGGCGGCATCGGGATGCCCGCGTTGCAGGCCATGCTGTCCAGGCAGGTAGATGACGACCATCAGG
GACAGCTTCAAGGATCGCTCGCGGCTCTTACCAGCCAGCAAAAGGCCAGGAACCGTAAAAAGGCCGCGTT
GCTGGCGTTTTTCCATAGGCTCCGCCCCCCTGACGAGCATCACAAAAATCGACGCTCAAGTCAGAGGTGG
CGAAACCCGACAGGACTATAAAGATACCAGGCGTTTCCCCCTGGAAGCTCCCTCGTGCGCTCTCCTGTTC
CGACCCTGCCGCTTACCGGATACCTGTCCGCCTTTCTCCCTTCGGGAAGCGTGGCGCTTTCTCAATGCTC
ACGCTGTAGGTATCTCAGTTCGGTGTAGGTCGTTCGCTCCAAGCTGGGCTGTGTGCACGAACCCCCCGTT
CAGCCCGACCGCTGCGCCTTATCCGGTAACTATCGTCTTGAGTCCAACCCGGTAAGACACGACTTATCGC
CACTGGCAGCAGCCACTGGTAACAGGATTAGCAGAGCGAGGTATGTAGGCGGTGCTACAGAGTTCTTGAA
GTGGTGGCCTAACTACGGCTACACTAGAAGGACAGTATTTGGTATCTGCGCTCTGCTGAAGCCAGTTACC
TTCGGAAAAAGAGTTGGTAGCTCTTGATCCGGCAAACAAACCACCGCTGGTAGCGGTGGTTTTTTTGTTT
GCAAGCAGCAGATTACGCGCAGAAAAAAAGGATCTCAAGAAGATCCTTTGATCTTTTCTACGGGGTCTGA
CGCTCAGTGGAACGAAAACTCACGTTAAGGGATTTTGGTCATGAGATTATCAAAAAGGATCTTCACCTAG
ATCCTTTTAAATTAAAAATGAAGTTTTAAATCAATCTAAAGTATATATGAGTAAACTTGGTCTGACAGTT
ACCAATGCTTAATCAGTGAGGCACCTATCTCAGCGATCTGTCTATTTCGTTCATCCATAGTTGCCTGACT
CCCCGTCGTGTAGATAACTACGATACGGGAGGGCTTACCATCTGGCCCCAGTGCTGCAATGATACCGCGA
GACCCACGCTCACCGGCTCCAGATTTATCAGCAATAAACCAGCCAGCCGGAAGGGCCGAGCGCAGAAGTG
GTCCTGCAACTTTATCCGCCTCCATCCAGTCTATTAATTGTTGCCGGGAAGCTAGAGTAAGTAGTTCGCC
AGTTAATAGTTTGCGCAACGTTGTTGCCATTGCTGCAGGCATCGTGGTGTCACGCTCGTCGTTTGGTATG
GCTTCATTCAGCTCCGGTTCCCAACGATCAAGGCGAGTTACATGATCCCCCATGTTGTGCAAAAAAGCGG
TTAGCTCCTTCGGTCCTCCGATCGTTGTCAGAAGTAAGTTGGCCGCAGTGTTATCACTCATGGTTATGGC
AGCACTGCATAATTCTCTTACTGTCATGCCATCCGTAAGATGCTTTTCTGTGACTGGTGAGTACTCAACC
AAGTCATTCTGAGAATAGTGTATGCGGCGACCGAGTTGCTCTTGCCCGGCGTCAACACGGGATAATACCG
CGCCACATAGCAGAACTTTAAAAGTGCTCATCATTGGAAAACGTTCTTCGGGGCGAAAACTCTCAAGGAT
CTTACCGCTGTTGAGATCCAGTTCGATGTAACCCACTCGTGCACCCAACTGATCTTCAGCATCTTTTACT
TTCACCAGCGTTTCTGGGTGAGCAAAAACAGGAAGGCAAAATGCCGCAAAAAAGGGAATAAGGGCGACAC
GGAAATGTTGAATACTCATACTCTTCCTTTTTCAATATTATTGAAGCATTTATCAGGGTTATTGTCTCAT
GAGCGGATACATATTTGAATGTATTTAGAAAAATAAACAAATAGGGGTTCCGCGCACATTTCCCCGAAAA
GTGCCACCTGACGTCTAAGAAACCATTATTATCATGACATTAACCTATAAAAATAGGCGTATCACGAGGC
CCTTTCGTCTTCAAGGAATTAATTCTATATTCTAAAAACACAAATGATACTTCTAAAAAAAATCATGAAT
GGCATCAACTCTGAATCAAATCTTTGCAGATGCACCTACTTCTCATTTCCACTGTCACATCATTTTTCCA
GATCTCGCTGCCTGTTATGTGGCCCACAAACCAAGACACGTTTTATGGCCATTAAAGCTGGCTGATCGTC
GCCAAACACCAAATACATATCAATATGTACATTCGAGAAAGAAGCGATCAAAGAAGCGTCTTCGGGCGAG
TAGGAGAATGCGGAGGAGAAGGAGAACGAGCTGATCTAGTATCTCTCCACAATCCAATGCCAACTGACCA
ACTGGCCATATTCGGAGCAATTTGAAGCCAATTTCCATCGCCTGGCGATCGCTCCATTCTTGGCTATATG
TTTTTCACCGTTCCCGGGGCCATTTTCAAAGACTCGTCGGTAAGATAAGATTGTGTCACTCGCTGTCTCT
CTTCATTTGTCGAAGAATGCTGAGGAATTTCGCGATGACGTCGGCGAGTATTTTGAAGAATGAGAATAAT
TTGTATTTATACGAAAATCAGTTAGTGGAATTTTCTACAAAAACATGTTATCTATAGATAATTTTGTTGC
AAAATATGTTGACTATGACAAAGATTGTATGTATATACCTTTAATGTATTCTCATTTTCTTATGTATTTA
TAATGGCAATGATGATACTGATGATATTTTAAGATGATGCCAGACCACAGGCTGATTTCTGCGTCTTTTG
CCGAACGCAGTGCATGTGCGGTTGTTGTTTTTTGGAATAGTTTCAATTTTCGGACTGTCCGCTTTGATTT
CAGTTTCTTGGCTTATTCAAAAAGCAAAGTAAAGCCAAAAAAGCGAGATGGCAATACCAAATGCGGCAAA
ACGGTAGTGGAAGGAAAGGGGTGCGGGGCAGCGGAAGGAAGGGTGGGGCGGGGCGTGGCGGGGTCTGTGG
CTGGGCGCGACGTCACCGACGTTGGAGCCACTCCTTTGACCATGTGTGCGTGTGTGTATTATTCGTGTCT
CGCCACTCGCCGGTTGTTTTTTTCTTTTTATCTCGCTCTCTCTAGCGCCATCTCGTACGCATGCTCAACG
CACCGCATGTTGCCGTGTCCTTTATGCGTCATTTTGGCTCGAAATAGGCAATTATTTAAACAAAGATTAG
TCAACGAAAACGCTAAAATAAATAAGTCTACAATATGGTTACTTATTGCCATGTGTGTGCAGCCAACGAT
AGCAACAAAAGCAACAACACAGTGGCTTTCCCTCTTTCACTTTTTGTTTGCAAGCGCGTGCGAGCAAGAC
GGCACGACCGGCAAACGCAATTACGCTGACAAAGAGCAGACGAAGTTTTGGCCGAAAAACATCAAGGCGC
CTGATACGAATGCATTTGCAATAACAATTGCGATATTTAATATTGTTTATGAAGCTGTTTGACTTCAAAA
CACACAAAAAAAAAAATAAAACAAATTATTTGAAAGAGAATTAGGAATCGGACAGCTTATCGTTACGGGC
TAACAGCACACCGAGACGAAATAGCTTACCTGACGTCACAGCCTCTGGAAGAACTGCCGCCAAGCAGAGA
GAGAGAGAAAAAGAGGGAGAGCAGCTTAGACCGCATGTGCTTGTGTGTGAGGCGTCTCTCTCTTCGTCTC
CTGTTTGCGCAAACGCATAGACTGCACTGAGAAAATCGATTACCTATTTTTTATGAATGAATATTTGCAC
TATTACTATTCAAAACTATTAAGATAGCAATCACATTCAATAGCCAAATACTATACCACCTGAGCGATGC
AACGAAATGATCAATTTGAGCAAAAATGCTGCATATTTAGGACGGCATCATTATAGAAATGCTTCTTGCT
GTGTACTTTTCTCTCGTCTGGCAGCTGTTTCGCCGTTATTGTTAAAACCGGCTTAAGTTAGGTGTGTTTT
CTACGACTAGTGATGCCCCTACTAGAAGATGTGTGTTGCACAAATGTCCCTGAATAACCAATTTGAAGTG
CAGATAGCAGTAAACGTAAGCTAATATGAATATTATTTAACTGTAATGTTTTAATATCGCTGGACATTAC
TAATAAACCCACTATAAACACATGTACATATGTATGTTTTGGCATACAATGAGTAGTTGGGGAAAAAATG
TGTAAAAGCACCGTGACCATCACAGCATAAAGATAACCAGCTGAAGTATCGAATATGAGTAACCCCCAAA
TTGAATCACATGCCGCAACTGATAGGACCCATGGAAGTACACTCTTCATGGCGATATACAAGACACACAC
AAGCACGAACACCCAGTTGCGGAGGAAATTCTCCGTAAATGAAAACCCAATCGGCGAACAATTCATACCC
ATATATGGTAAAAGTTTTGAACGCGACTTGAGAGCGGAGAGCATTGCGGCTGATAAGGTTTTAGCGCTAA
GCGGGCTTTATAAAACGGGCTGCGGGACCAGTTTTCATATCACTACCGTTTGAGTTCTTGTGCTGTGTGG
ATACTCCTCCCGACACAAAGCCGCTCCATCAGCCAGCAGTCGTCTAATCCAGAGACCCCGGATCGGGGTA
CCAACATGGTGAGCAAGGGCGAGGAGCTGTTCACCGGGGTGGTGCCCATCCTGGTCGAGCTGGACGGCGA
CGTAAACGGCCACAAGTTCAGCGTGTCCGGCGAGGGCGAGGGCGATGCCACCTACGGCAAGCTGACCCTG
AAGTTCATCTGCACCACCGGCAAGCTGCCCGTGCCCTGGCCCACCCTCGTGACCACCCTGACCTACGGCG
TGCAGTGCTTCAGCCGCTACCCCGACCACATGAAGCAGCACGACTTCTTCAAGTCCGCCATGCCCGAAGG
CTACGTCCAGGAGCGCACCATCTTCTTCAAGGACGACGGCAACTACAAGACCCGCGCCGAGGTGAAGTTC
GAGGGCGACACCCTGGTGAACCGCATCGAGCTGAAGGGCATCGACTTCAAGGAGGACGGCAACATCCTGG
GGCACAAGCTGGAGTACAACTACAACAGCCACAACGTCTATATCATGGCCGACAAGCAGAAGAACGGCAT
CAAGGTGAACTTCAAGATCCGCCACAACATCGAGGACGGCAGCGTGCAGCTCGCCGACCACTACCAGCAG
AACACCCCCATCGGCGACGGCCCCGTGCTGCTGCCCGACAACCACTACCTGAGCACCCAGTCCGCCCTGA
GCAAAGACCCCAACGAGAAGCGCGATCACATGGTCCTGCTGGAGTTCGTGACCGCCGCCGGGATCACTCT
CGGCATGGACGAGCTGTACAAGCCAAGCTTAATTAAGATGAGTGCTCAACCGAGTCCGCATATGAATCCT
CAGCAGCAGCAGCAGCAGCAACAGCAGCAGCAGCAGACCGAGCAGGAGAAGGTGTACCAGTGGATCAATG
AGCTGGCCCATCCGGACACGCGTGAAACCGCTCTGCTCGAGCTAAGCAAGAAGCGTGAGACGGACCTGGC
CCCCATGCTGTGGAACAGCTTCGGGACCGCCTGCGCCCTGTTGCAGGAGATTGTTAACATCTACCCATCG
ATAACGCCGCCCACTTTGACGGCCCACCAGTCGAACCGCGTGTGCAACGCCCTGGCGCTGCTGCAGTGCG
TCGCCTCGCACCCGGAGACTCGCACGGCCTTCCTGCAGGCCCAGATACCGCTGTACTTGTACCCTTTCTT
GTCGACCACGTCCAAGACCAGGCCCTTCGAGTACTTGCGCCTGACCAGTTTGGGCGTGATTGGTGCTCTG
GTCAAGACCGACGAACAGGAGGTGATCACCTTTCTGCTGACCACCGAGATCGTGCCCCTTTGTCTGAGCA
TCATGGACAGCGGATCGGAGCTGAGCAAGACTGAAGCCACTTTCATCATCCAGAAGATCCTGCTCGATGA
GTCGGGTCTGTCGTACATCTGCCAGACCTACGAACGCTTTTCGCACGTGGCCATCACCCTGGGCAAAATG
GTCATCCAGCTGGCGAAGGATCCATGCGCCCGGCTGTTGAAGCATGTGGTGCGCTGCTATCTGCGTCTTT
CGGACAATACACGCGCTCGCAAGGCCCTGGGACAGTGTCTGCCCGATCAGCTGCGTGACGGCACCTTTGC
GCTGTGCCTGCAAGAGGACAAGTCGACCAAGCAGTGGCTGCAGATGCTGCTCAAGAACCTGGAACTCGGC
GCCACTCCGCAGCAGATCGGCATGTCGCCACTGGGCTCCTAG
